>Addgene plasmid #61103 | Actinin-M-stFRET | depositor full sequence | sequence record 99105 | Actinin-M-stFRET
TAGTTATTAATAGTAATCAATTACGGGGTCATTAGTTCATAGCCCATATATGGAGTTCCGCGTTACATAA
CTTACGGTAAATGGCCCGCCTGGCTGACCGCCCAACGACCCCCGCCCATTGACGTCAATAATGACGTATG
TTCCCATAGTAACGCCAATAGGGACTTTCCATTGACGTCAATGGGTGGAGTATTTACGGTAAACTGCCCA
CTTGGCAGTACATCAAGTGTATCATATGCCAAGTACGCCCCCTATTGACGTCAATGACGGTAAATGGCCC
GCCTGGCATTATGCCCAGTACATGACCTTATGGGACTTTCCTACTTGGCAGTACATCTACGTATTAGTCA
TCGCTATTACCATGGTGATGCGGTTTTGGCAGTACATCAATGGGCGTGGATAGCGGTTTGACTCACGGGG
ATTTCCAAGTCTCCACCCCATTGACGTCAATGGGAGTTTGTTTTGGCACCAAAATCAACGGGACTTTCCA
AAATGTCGTAACAACTCCGCCCCATTGACGCAAATGGGCGGTAGGCGTGTACGGTGGGAGGTCTATATAA
GCAGAGCTGGTTTAGTGAACCGTCAGATCCGCTAGCATGGACCATTATGATTCTCAGCAAACCAACGATT
ACATGCAGCCAGAAGAGGACTGGGACCGGGACCTGCTCCTGGACCCGGCCTGGGAGAAGCAGCAGAGAAA
GACATTCACGGCATGGTGTAACTCCCACCTCCGGAAGGCGGGGACACAGATCGAGAACATCGAAGAGGAC
TTCCGGGATGGCCTGAAGCTCATGCTGCTGCTGGAGGTCATCTCAGGTGAACGCTTGGCCAAGCCAGAGC
GAGGCAAGATGAGAGTGCACAAGATCTCCAACGTCAACAAGGCCCTGGATTTCATAGCCAGCAAAGGCGT
CAAACTGGTGTCCATCGGAGCCGAAGAAATCGTGGATGGGAATGTGAAGATGACCCTGGGCATGATCTGG
ACCATCATCCTGCGCTTTGCCATCCAGGACATCTCCGTGGAAGAGACTTCAGCCAAGGAAGGGCTGCTCC
TGTGGTGTCAGAGAAAGACAGCCCCTTACAAAAATGTCAACATCCAGAACTTCCACATAAGCTGGAAGGA
TGGCCTCGGCTTCTGTGCTTTGATCCACCGACACCGGCCCGAGCTGATTGACTACGGGAAGCTGCGGAAG
GATGATCCACTCACAAATCTGAATACGGCTTTTGACGTGGCAGAGAAGTACCTGGACATCCCCAAGATGC
TGGATGCCGAAGACATCGTTGGAACTGCCCGACCGGATGAGAAAGCCATCATGACTTACGTGTCTAGCTT
CTACCACGCCTTCTCTGGAGCCCAGAAGGCGGAGACAGCAGCCAATCGCATCTGCAAGGTGTTGGCCGTC
AACCAGGAGAACGAGCAGCTTATGGAAGACTACGAGAAGCTGGCCAGTGATCTGTTGGAGTGGATCCGCC
GCACAATCCCGTGGCTGGAGAACCGGACCGGTGGCGGAAAGCTTCAGCTGGGATCCGTGAGCAAGGGCGA
GGAGCTGTTCACCGGGGTGGTGCCCATCCTGGTCGAGCTGGACGGCGACGTAAACGGCCACAAGTTCAGC
GTGTCCGGCGAGGGCGAGGGCGATGCCACCTACGGCAAGCTGACCCTGAAGCTGATCTGCACCACCGGCA
AGCTGCCCGTGCCCTGGCCCACCCTCGTGACCACCCTGGGCTACGGCCTGCAGTGCTTCGCCCGCTACCC
CGACCACATGAAGCAGCACGACTTCTTCAAGTCCGCCATGCCCGAAGGCTACGTCCAGGAGCGCACCATC
TTCTTCAAGGACGACGGCAACTACAAGACCCGCGCCGAGGTGAAGTTCGAGGGCGACACCCTGGTGAACC
GCATCGAGCTGAAGGGCATCGACTTCAAGGAGGACGGCAACATCCTGGGGCACAAGCTGGAGTACAACTA
CAACAGCCACAACGTCTATATCACCGCCGACAAGCAGAAGAACGGCATCAAGGCCAACTTCAAGATCCGC
CACAACATCGAGGACGGCGGCGTGCAGCTCGCCGACCACTACCAGCAGAACACCCCCATCGGCGACGGCC
CCGTGCTGCTGCCCGACAACCACTACCTGAGCTACCAGTCCAAACTGAGCAAAGACCCCAACGAGAAGCG
CGATCACATGGTCCTGCTGGAGTTCGTGACCGCCGCCGGGATCACTCTCGGCATGGACGAGCTGTACAAG
TCCGGACTCAGATCTGGGCTGCGCAAGCGCTTACGAAAATTTAGAAACAAGATTAAAGAAAAGCTTAAAA
AAATTGGTCAGAAAATCCAGGGTTTCGTGCCGAAACTTGCAGGTGTGAATTCCATGGTGAGCAAGGGCGA
GGAGCTGTTCACCGGGGTGGTGCCCATCCTGGTCGAGCTGGACGGCGACGTAAACGGCCACAAGTTCAGC
GTGTCCGGCGAGGGCGAGGGCGATGCCACCTACGGCAAGCTGACCCTGAAGTTCATCTGCACCACCGGCA
AGCTGCCCGTGCCCTGGCCCACCCTCGTGACCACCCTGACCTGGGGCGTGCAGTGCTTCGCCCGCTACCC
CGACCACATGAAGCAGCACGACTTCTTCAAGTCCGCCATGCCCGAAGGCTACGTCCAGGAGCGCACCATC
TTCTTCAAGGACGACGGCAACTACAAGACCCGCGCCGAGGTGAAGTTCGAGGGCGACACCCTGGTGAACC
GCATCGAGCTGAAGGGCATCGACTTCAAGGAGGACGGCAACATCCTGGGGCACAAGCTGGAGTACAACGC
CATCAGCGACAACGTCTATATCACCGCCGACAAGCAGAAGAACGGCATCAAGGCCAACTTCAAGATCCGC
CACAACATCGAGGACGGCAGCGTGCAGCTCGCCGACCACTACCAGCAGAACACCCCCATCGGCGACGGCC
CCGTGCTGCTGCCCGACAACCACTACCTGAGCACCCAGTCCAAGCTGAGCAAAGACCCCAACGAGAAGCG
CGATCACATGGTCCTGCTGGAGTTCGTGACCGCCGCCGGGATCACTCTCGGCATGGACGAGCTGTACAAG
CATCATCACCACCATCATCACCACGGAGGTGGCAGCGGCCGCGTGCCCGAGAACACCATGCATGCCATGC
AACAGAAGCTGGAGGACTTCCGGGACTACCGGCGCCTGCACAAGCCGCCCAAGGTGCAGGAGAAGTGCCA
GCTGGAGATCAACTTCAACACGCTGCAGACCAAGCTGCGGCTCAGCAACCGGCCTGCCTTCATGCCCTCT
GAGGGCAGGATGGTCTCGGACATCAACAATGCCTGGGGCTGCCTGGAGCAGGTGGAGAAGGGCTATGAGG
AGTGGTTGCTGAATGAGATCCGGAGGCTGGAGCGACTGGACCACCTGGCAGAGAAGTTCCGGCAGAAGGC
CTCCATCCACGAGGCCTGGACTGACGGCAAAGAGGCCATGCTGCGACAGAAGGACTATGAGACCGCCACC
CTCTCGGAGATCAAGGCCCTGCTCAAGAAGCATGAGGCCTTCGAGAGTGACCTGGCTGCCCACCAGGACC
GTGTGGAGCAGATTGCCGCCATCGCACAGGAGCTCAATGAGCTGGACTATTATGACTCACCCAGTGTCAA
CGCCCGTTGCCAAAAGATCTGTGACCAGTGGGACAATCTGGGGGCCCTAACTCAGAAGCGAAGGGAAGCT
CTGGAGCGGACCGAGAAACTGCTGGAGACCATTGACCAGCTGTACTTGGAGTATGCCAAGCGGGCTGCAC
CCTTCAACAACTGGATGGAGGGGGCCATGGAGGACCTGCAGGACACCTTCATTGTGCACACCATTGAGGA
GATCCAGGGACTGACCACAGCCCATGAGCAGTTCAAGGCCACCCTCCCTGATGCCGACAAGGAGCGCCTG
GCCATCCTGGGCATCCACAATGAGGTGTCCAAGATTGTCCAGACCTACCACGTCAATATGGCGGGCACCA
ACCCCTACACAACCATCACGCCTCAGGAGATCAATGGCAAATGGGACCACGTGCGGCAGCTGGTGCCTCG
GAGGGACCAAGCTCTGACGGAGGAGCATGCCCGACAGCAGCACAATGAGAGGCTACGCAAGCAGTTTGGA
GCCCAGGCCAATGTCATCGGGCCCTGGATCCAGACCAAGATGGAGGAGATCGGGAGGATCTCCATTGAGA
TGCATGGGACCCTGGAGGACCAGCTCAGCCACCTGCGGCAGTATGAGAAGAGCATCGTCAACTACAAGCC
AAAGATTGATCAGCTGGAGGGCGACCACCAGCTCATCCAGGAGGCGCTCATCTTCGACAACAAGCACACC
AACTACACCATGGAGCACATCCGTGTGGGCTGGGAGCAGCTGCTCACCACCATCGCCAGGACCATCAATG
AGGTAGAGAACCAGATCCTGACCCGGGATGCCAAGGGCATCAGCCAGGAGCAGATGAATGAGTTCCGGGC
CTCCTTCAACCACTTTGACCGGGATCACTCCGGCACACTGGGTCCCGAGGAGTTCAAAGCCTGCCTCATC
AGCTTGGGTTATGATATTGGCAACGACCCCCAGGGAGAAGCAGAATTTGCCCGCATCATGAGCATTGTGG
ACCCCAACCGCCTGGGGGTAGTGACATTCCAGGCCTTCATTGACTTCATGTCCCGCGAGACAGCCGACAC
AGATACAGCAGACCAAGTCATGGCTTCCTTCAAGATCCTGGCTGGGGACAAGAACTACATTACCATGGAC
GAGCTGCGCCGCGAGCTGCCACCCGACCAGGCTGAGTACTGCATCGCGCGGATGGCCCCCTACACCGGCC
CCGACTCCGTGCCAGGTGCTCTGGACTACATGTCCTTCTCCACGGCGCTGTACGGCGAGAGTGACCTCTA
AGGTACCGCGGGCCCGGGATCCACCGGATCTAGATAACTGATCATAATCAGCCATACCACATTTGTAGAG
GTTTTACTTGCTTTAAAAAACCTCCCACACCTCCCCCTGAACCTGAAACATAAAATGAATGCAATTGTTG
TTGTTAACTTGTTTATTGCAGCTTATAATGGTTACAAATAAAGCAATAGCATCACAAATTTCACAAATAA
AGCATTTTTTTCACTGCATTCTAGTTGTGGTTTGTCCAAACTCATCAATGTATCTTAACGCGTAAATTGT
AAGCGTTAATATTTTGTTAAAATTCGCGTTAAATTTTTGTTAAATCAGCTCATTTTTTAACCAATAGGCC
GAAATCGGCAAAATCCCTTATAAATCAAAAGAATAGACCGAGATAGGGT
[37 nt withheld, positions 5300-5336]
AAAGAACGTGGACTCCAACGTCAAAGG
[49 nt withheld, positions 5364-5412]
T
[91 nt withheld, positions 5414-5504]
G
[124 nt withheld, positions 5506-5629]
CAGGTGGCACTTTTCGGGGAAATGTGCGCGGAACCCCTATTTGTTTATTTTTCTAAATACATTCAAATAT
GTATCCGCTCATGAGACAATAACCCTGATAAATGCTTCAATAATATTGAAAAAGGAAGAGTCCTGAGGCG
GAAAGAACCAGCTGTGGAATGTGTGTCAGTTAGGGTGTGGAAAGTCCCCAGGCTCCCCAGCAGGCAGAAG
TATGCAAAGCATGCATCTCAATTAGTCAGCAACCAGGTGTGGAAAGTCCCCAGGCTCCCCAGCAGGCAGA
AGTATGCAAAGCATGCATCTCAATTAGTCAGCAACCATAGTCCCGCCCCTAACTCCGCCCATCCCGCCCC
TAACTCCGCCCAGTTCCGCCCATTCTCCGCCCCATGGCTGACTAATTTTTTTTATTTATGCAGAGGCCGA
GGCCGCCTCGGCCTCTGAGCTATTCCAGAAGTAGTGAGGAGGCTTTTTTGGAGGCCTAGGCTTTTGCAAA
GATCGATCAAGAGACAGGATGAGGATCGTTTCGCATGATTGAACAAGATGGATTGCACGCAGGTTCTCCG
GCCGCTTGGGTGGAGAGGCTATTCGGCTATGACTGGGCACAACAGACAATCGGCTGCTCTGATGCCGCCG
TGTTCCGGCTGTCAGCGCAGGGGCGCCCGGTTCTTTTTGTCAAGACCGACCTGTCCGGTGCCCTGAATGA
ACTGCAAGACGAGGCAGCGCGGCTATCGTGGCTGGCCACGACGGGCGTTCCTTGCGCAGCTGTGCTCGAC
GTTGTCACTGAAGCGGGAAGGGACTGGCTGCTATTGGGCGAAGTGCCGGGGCAGGATCTCCTGTCATCTC
ACCTTGCTCCTGCCGAGAAAGTATCCATCATGGCTGATGCAATGCGGCGGCTGCATACGCTTGATCCGGC
TACCTGCCCATTCGACCACCAAGCGAAACATCGCATCGAGCGAGCACGTACTCGGATGGAAGCCGGTCTT
GTCGATCAGGATGATCTGGACGAAGAGCATCAGGGGCTCGCGCCAGCCGAACTGTTCGCCAGGCTCAAGG
CGAGCATGCCCGACGGCGAGGATCTCGTCGTGACCCATGGCGATGCCTGCTTGCCGAATATCATGGTGGA
AAATGGCCGCTTTTCTGGATTCATCGACTGTGGCCGGCTGGGTGTGGCGGACCGCTATCAGGACATAGCG
TTGGCTACCCGTGATATTGCTGAAGAGCTTGGCGGCGAATGGGCTGACCGCTTCCTCGTGCTTTACGGTA
TCGCCGCTCCCGATTCGCAGCGCATCGCCTTCTATCGCCTTCTTGACGAGTTCTTCTGAGCGGGACTCTG
GGGTTCGAAATGACCGACCAAGCGACGCCCAACCTGCCATCACGAGATTTCGATTCCACCGCCGCCTTCT
ATGAAAGGTTGGGCTTCGGAATCGTTTTCCGGGACGCCGGCTGGATGATCCTCCAGCGCGGGGATCTCAT
GCTGGAGTTCTTCGCCCACCCTAGGGGGAGGCTAACTGAAACACGGAAGGAGACAATACCGGAAGGAACC
CGCGCTATGACGGCAATAAAAAGACAGAATAAAACGCACGGTGTTGGGTCGTTTGTTCATAAACGCGGGG
TTCGGTCCCAGGGCTGGCACTCTGTCGATACCCCACCGAGACCCCATTGGGGCCAATACGCCCGCGTTTC
TTCCTTTTCCCCACCCCACCCCCCAAGTTCGGGTGAAGGCCCAGGGCTCGCAGCCAACGTCGGGGCGGCA
GGCCCTGCCATAGCCTCAGGTTACTCATATATACTTTAGATTGATTTAAAACTTCATTTTTAATTTAAAA
GGATCTAGGTGAAGATCCTTTTTGATAATCTCATGACCAAAATCCCTTAACGTGAGTTTTCGTTCCACTG
AGCGTCAGACCCCGTAGAAAAGATCAAAGGATCTTCTTGAGATCCTTTTTTTCTGCGCGTAATCTGCTGC
TTGCAAACAAAAAAACCACCGCTACCAGCGGTGGTTTGTTTGCCGGATCAAGAGCTACCAACTCTTTTTC
CGAAGGTAACTGGCTTCAGCAGAGCGCAGATACCAAATACTGTCCTTCTAGTGTAGCCGTAGTTAGGCCA
CCACTTCAAGAACTCTGTAGCACCGCCTACATACCTCGCTCTGCTAATCCTGTTACCAGTGGCTGCTGCC
AGTGGCGATAAGTCGTGTCTTACCGGGTTGGACTCAAGACGATAGTTACCGGATAAGGCGCAGCGGTCGG
GCTGAACGGGGGGTTCGTGCACACAGCCCAGCTTGGAGCGAACGACCTACACCGAACTGAGATACCTACA
GCGTGAGCTATGAGAAAGCGCCACGCTTCCCGAAGGGAGAAAGGCGGACAGGTATCCGGTAAGCGGCAGG
GTCGGAACAGGAGAGCGCACGAGGGAGCTTCCAGGGGGAAACGCCTGGTATCTTTATAGTCCTGTCGGGT
TTCGCCACCTCTGACTTGAGCGTCGATTTTTGTGATGCTCGTCAGGGGGGCGGAGCCTATGGAAAAACGC
CAGCAACGCGGCCTTTTTACGGTTCCTGGCCTTTTGCTGGCCTTTTGCTCACATGTTCTTTCCTGCGTTA
TCCCCTGATTCTGTGGATAACCGTATTACCGCCATGCAT
Features (pLannotate 1.2.2; 17 found; start..end, strand, type, name):
     61..364     +  enhancer       CMV enhancer: human cytomegalovirus immediate early enhancer
    365..568     +  promoter       CMV promoter: human cytomegalovirus (CMV) immediate early promoter
    666..1496    +  CDS            abpA (fragment): ACTNA_DICDI - Also known as actnA. Experimental evidence at protein level: Swiss-Prot protein existence level 1. F-actin cross-linking protein which is thought to anchor actin to a variety of intracellular structures. This is a bundling protein. Increases the actin-stimulated ATPase activity of myosin. Involved in vegetative cell growth, phagocytosis, motility and development, probably through stabilization of the actin network in the cortical cytoskeleton. From Dictyostelium discoideum (Slime mold).
   1527..2240    +  CDS            mVenus: mVenus is a basic (constitutively fluorescent) yellow fluorescent protein published in 2006, derived from Aequorea victoria. It is reported to be a rapidly-maturing monomer with moderate acid sensitivity.
   2364..3080    +  CDS            mCerulean: mCerulean is a basic (constitutively fluorescent) cyan fluorescent protein published in 2005, derived from Aequorea victoria. It is reported to be a very rapidly-maturing monomer.
   3132..4883    +  CDS            abpA (fragment): ACTNA_DICDI - Also known as actnA. Experimental evidence at protein level: Swiss-Prot protein existence level 1. F-actin cross-linking protein which is thought to anchor actin to a variety of intracellular structures. This is a bundling protein. Increases the actin-stimulated ATPase activity of myosin. Involved in vegetative cell growth, phagocytosis, motility and development, probably through stabilization of the actin network in the cortical cytoskeleton. From Dictyostelium discoideum (Slime mold).
   4902..4927    +  misc_feature   MCS (fragment): multiple cloning site
   4939..5023    +  CDS            large T antigen (fragment): large T antigen from SV40 (simian virus 40)
   5046..5167    +  polyA_signal   SV40 poly(A) signal: SV40 polyadenylation signal
   5201..5629    -  rep_origin     f1 ori (sequence partly withheld): f1 bacteriophage origin of replication; arrow indicates direction of (+) strand synthesis
   5656..5760    +  promoter       AmpR promoter: bla
   5762..6119    +  promoter       SV40 promoter: SV40 enhancer and early promoter
   6154..6948    +  CDS            NeoR/KanR: aminoglycoside phosphotransferase from Tn5; aph(3')-II (or nptII); confers resistance to neomycin, kanamycin, and G418 (Geneticin®)
   6969..7121    +  CDS            ble (fragment): BLE_KLEPN - Experimental evidence at protein level: Swiss-Prot protein existence level 1. Binding protein with a strong affinity to the bleomycin family of antibiotics. Binds to CL990; an antimitotic-antibiotic compound. From Klebsiella pneumoniae.
   7180..7227    +  polyA_signal   HSV TK poly(A) signal: herpes simplex virus thymidine kinase polyadenylation signal (Cole and Stacy, 1985)
   7318..7334    -  polyA_signal   bGH poly(A) signal (fragment): bovine growth hormone polyadenylation signal
   7556..8144    +  rep_origin     ori: high-copy-number ColE1/pMB1/pBR322/pUC origin of replication
