[The description below was written by a language model from this plasmid's Addgene catalogue record and pLannotate feature annotations shown in this document.]
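Description:
Actinin-M-stFRET is a mammalian expression plasmid built on the Clontech pEYFP-C1 backbone from which the original YFP gene was removed. It encodes α-actinin carrying an internal FRET-based mechanical stress sensor. Expression is driven by the human CMV immediate-early enhancer and promoter and terminated by the SV40 polyadenylation signal, with the insert cloned between NheI and KpnI sites. In the annotated sequence, the α-actinin coding region is split into two segments, a shorter N-terminal portion and a longer C-terminal portion. Between them lies the stFRET cassette: Venus followed by Cerulean, annotated as the monomeric forms. According to the record, the two fluorescent proteins are joined by an α-helical linker, which corresponds to the short unannotated gap between them. The automated annotation matches the actinin fragments to the Dictyostelium homologue abpA, but this is a similarity call, and the catalogue entry does not state the species of origin.

Because the donor–acceptor pair sits inside the cytoskeletal cross-linking protein, strain on α-actinin should alter the FRET efficiency between Cerulean and Venus. This gives an optical readout of mechanical stress on this specific protein in living cells in real time.

The plasmid is propagated in E. coli through a high-copy pUC-type origin. It also carries an f1 origin. A single NeoR/KanR gene, preceded by both a bacterial promoter and the SV40 early promoter and followed by the HSV TK poly(A) signal, provides kanamycin selection in bacteria and G418 selection in mammalian cells. The deposited sequence is 8,258 nt, slightly shorter than the catalogued total size of 8,432 bp.
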