Addgene plasmid #61103: Actinin-M-stFRET
Purpose: Expression of α-actinin with internal stFRET inserted to measure mechanical stress in real time
Depositing lab: Fred Sachs. Depositing organization: University at Buffalo (SUNY Buffalo). Publication: A fluorescence energy transfer-based mechanical stress sensor for specific proteins in situ. Meng F, Suchyna TM, Sachs F. FEBS J. 2008 Jun;275(12):3072-87. doi: 10.1111/j.1742-4658.2008.06461.x. Epub 2008 May 10. PubMed 18479457.
Backbone
  Vector backbone: pEYFP–C1
  Backbone manufacturer: Clontech
  Backbone size w/o insert (bp): 4700
  Total vector size (bp): 8432
  Modifications to backbone: Gene was subcloned into the pEYFP-C1 vector in which the yellow fluorescent protein (YFP) gene was deleted.
  Vector type: Mammalian Expression
  Selectable markers: Neomycin (select with G418)
Growth in bacteria
  Bacterial resistance: Kanamycin, 50 μg/mL
  Growth temperature: 37°C
  Growth strain: DH5alpha
  Copy number: Unknown
Gene/Insert
  Gene/Insert name: α-actinin-stFRET
  Promoter: CMV
  Cloning method: Restriction Enzyme; 5′ cloning site NheI (not destroyed); 3′ cloning site KpnI (not destroyed)
  Sequencing primers: 5′ CMV Forward; 3′ SV40 poly A Reverse
Resource information
  A portion of this plasmid was derived from a plasmid made by: pEYFP–C1 Venus and pECFP–C1 Cerulean plasmids were generous gifts from David W. Piston. Cerulean gene was sub-cloned from pECFP-C1 and EcoRI and ApaI restriction enzyme sites were introduced into 5 prime and 3 prime of Cerulean DNA fragment. This DNA fragment was inserted into multiple cloning site of pEYFP-C1 Venus by EcoRI and ApaI digestion then ligation. The resulting vector has Venus followed closely by Cerulean and between them there are two restriction enzyme sites BglII and EcoRI which then were employed to insert the alpha-helix linker. The alpha-helix linker DNA was amplified by PCR and BglII and EcoRI sites were introduced into 5 prime and 3 prime ends. The final construct with alpha-helix connecting Venus and Cerulean was named stFRET and ready for eukaryotic expression.
Terms and licenses: Academic/Nonprofit Terms; Industry Terms: Not Available to Industry
How to cite: Actinin-M-stFRET was a gift from Fred Sachs (Addgene plasmid # 61103 ; http://n2t.net/addgene:61103 ; RRID:Addgene_61103)
