>Addgene plasmid #61103 | Actinin-M-stFRET | addgene partial sequence | sequence record 100012 | CMV-F 5'-CGCAAATGGGCGGTAGGCGTG-3'
CAGAGCTGGTTTAGTGAACCGTCAGATCCGCTAGCATGGACCATTATGATTCTCAGCAAACCAACGATTA
CATGCAGCCAGAAGAGGACTGGGACCGGGACCTGCTCCTGGACCCGGCCTGGGAGAAGCAGCAGAGAAAG
ACATTCACGGCATGGTGTAACTCCCACCTCCGGAAGGCGGGGACACAGATCGAGAACATCGAAGAGGACT
TCCGGGATGGCCTGAAGCTCATGCTGCTGCTGGAGGTCATCTCAGGTGAACGCTTGGCCAAGCCAGAGCG
AGGCAAGATGAGAGTGCACAAGATCTCCAACGTCAACAAGGCCCTGGATTTCATAGCCAGCAAAGGCGTC
AAACTGGTGTCCATCGGAGCCGAAGAAATCGTGGATGGGAATGTGAAGATGACCCTGGGCATGATCTGGA
CCATCATCCTGCGCTTTGCCATCCAGGACATCTCCGTGGAAGAGACTTCAGCCAAGGAAGGGCTGCTCCT
GTGGTGTCAGAGAAAGACAGCCCCTTACAAAAATGTCAACATCCAGAACTTCCACATAAGCTGGAAGGAT
GGCCTCGGCTTCTGTGCTTTGATCCACCGACACCGGCCCGAGCTGATTGACTACGGGAAGCTGCGGAAGG
ATGATCCACTCACAAATCTGAATACGGCTTTTGACGTGGCAGAGAAGTACCTGGACATCCCCAAGATGCT
GGATGCCGAAGACATCGTTGGAACTGCCCGACCGGATGAGAAAGCCATCATGACTTACGTGTCTAGCTTC
TACCACGCCTTCTCTGGAGCCCAGAAGGCGGAGACAGCAGCCAATCGCATCTGCAA
