>Addgene plasmid #61103 | Actinin-M-stFRET | addgene partial sequence | sequence record 100013 | SV40pA-R 5'-GAAATTTGTGATGCTATTGC-3'
TGCGGCAGTATGAGAAGAGCATCGTCAACTACAAGCCAAAGATTGATCAGCTGGAGGGCGACCACCAGCT
CATCCAGGAGGCGCTCATCTTCGACAACAAGCACACCAACTACACCATGGAGCACATCCGTGTGGGCTGG
GAGCAGCTGCTCACCACCATCGCCAGGACCATCAATGAGGTAGAGAACCAGATCCTGACCCGGGATGCCA
AGGGCATCAGCCAGGAGCAGATGAATGAGTTCCGGGCCTCCTTCAACCACTTTGACCGGGATCACTCCGG
CACACTGGGTCCCGAGGAGTTCAAAGCCTGCCTCATCAGCTTGGGTTATGATATTGGCAACGACCCCCAG
GGAGAAGCAGAATTTGCCCGCATCATGAGCATTGTGGACCCCAACCGCCTGGGGGTAGTGACATTCCAGG
CCTTCATTGACTTCATGTCCCGCGAGACAGCCGACACAGATACAGCAGACCAAGTCATGGCTTCCTTCAA
GATCCTGGCTGGGGACAAGAACTACATTACCATGGACGAGCTGCGCCGCGAGCTGCCACCCGACCAGGCT
GAGTACTGCATCGCGCGGATGGCCCCCTACACCGGCCCCGACTCCGTGCCAGGTGCTCTGGACTACATGT
CCTTCTCCACGGCGCTGTACGGCGAGAGTGACCTCTAAGGTACCGCGGGCCCGGGATCCACCGGATCTAG
ATAACTGATCATAATCAGCCATACCACATTTGTAGAGGTTTTACTTGCTTTAAAAAACCTCCCACACCTC
CCCCTGAACCTGAAACATAAAATGAATGCAATTGTTGTTGTTAAC
