>Addgene plasmid #61103 | Actinin-M-stFRET | addgene partial sequence | sequence record 100014 | mVenus-R 5'-cgaagcactgcaggccgtagc-3'
GGGCAGCTTGCCGGTGGTGCAGATCAGCTTCAGGGTCAGCTTGCCGTAGGTGGCATCGCCCTCGCCCTCG
CCGGACACGCTGAACTTGTGGCCGTTTACGTCGCCGTCCAGCTCGACCAGGATGGGCACCACCCCGGTGA
ACAGCTCCTCGCCCTTGCTCACGGATCCCAGCTGAAGCTTTCCGCCACCGGTCCGGTTCTCCAGCCACGG
GATTGTGCGGCGGATCCACTCCAACAGATCACTGGCCAGCTTCTCGTAGTCTTCCATAAGCTGCTCGTTC
TCCTGGTTGACGGCCAACACCTTGCAGATGCGATTGGCTGCTGTCTCCGCCTTCTGGGCTCCAGAGAAGG
CGTGGTAGAAGCTAGACACGTAAGTCATGATGGCTTTCTCATCCGGTCGGGCAGTTCCAACGATGTCTTC
GGCATCCAGCATCTTGGGGATGTCCAGGTACTTCTCTGCCACGTCAAAAGCCGTATTCAGATTTGTGAGT
GGATCATCCTTCCGCAGCTTCCCGTAGTCAATCAGCTCGGGCCGGTGTCGGTGGATCAAAGCACAGAAGC
CGAGGCCATCCTTCCAGCTTATGTGGAAGTTCTGGATGTTGACATTTTTGTAAGGGGCTGTCTTTCTCTG
ACACCACAGGAGCAGCCCTTCCTTGGCTGAAGTCTCTTCCACGGAGATGTCCTGGATGGCAAAGCGCAGG
ATGATGGTCCAGATCATGCCCAGGGTCATCTTCACATTCCCATCCACGATTTCTTCGGCTCCGATGGACA
CCAGTTTGACGCCTTTGCTGGCTATGAAATCCAGGGCCTTGTTGACGTTGGAGATCTTGTGCACTCTCAT
CTTGCCTCGCTCTGGCTTGGCCAAGCGTT
