>Addgene plasmid #61103 | Actinin-M-stFRET | addgene partial sequence | sequence record 108116 | hACTN1-R 5'-agcctccggatctcattcag-3'
AGGCATTGTTGATGTCCGAGACCATCCTGCCCTCAGAGGGCATGAAGGCAGGCCGGTTGCTGAGCCGCAG
CTTGGTCTGCAGCGTGTTGAAGTTGATCTCCAGCTGGCACTTCTCCTGCACCTTGGGCGGCTTGTGCAGG
CGCCGGTAGTCCCGGAAGTCCTCCAGCTTCTGTTGCATGGCATGCATGGTGTTCTCGGGCACGCGGCCGC
TGCCACCTCCGTGGTGATGATGGTGGTGATGATGCTTGTACAGCTCGTCCATGCCGAGAGTGATCCCGGC
GGCGGTCACGAACTCCAGCAGGACCATGTGATCGCGCTTCTCGTTGGGGTCTTTGCTCAGCTTGGACTGG
GTGCTCAGGTAGTGGTTGTCGGGCAGCAGCACGGGGCCGTCGCCGATGGGGGTGTTCTGCTGGTAGTGGT
CGGCGAGCTGCACGCTGCCGTCCTCGATGTTGTGGCGGATCTTGAAGTTGGCCTTGATGCCGTTCTTCTG
CTTGTCGGCGGTGATATAGACGTTGTCGCTGATGGCGTTGTACTCCAGCTTGTGCCCCAGGATGTTGCCG
TCCTCCTTGAAGTCGATGCCCTTCAGCTCGATGCGGTTCACCA
